Addgene plasmid #126980: pJUMP27ts[mCherry]-1A(lacZ)
Purpose: (Empty Backbone) Level 1 vector. With lacZ as alternative cloning reporter. Thermosensitive origin pSC101 (low copy number). Constitutive mCherry in downstream secondary site.
Depositing lab: Chris French. Depositing organization: University of Edinburgh. Publication: Joint universal modular plasmids (JUMP): a flexible vector platform for synthetic biology. Valenzuela-Ortega M, French C. Synth Biol (Oxf). 2021 Feb 2;6(1):ysab003. doi: 10.1093/synbio/ysab003. eCollection 2021. PubMed 33623824.
Backbone
  Vector backbone: pJUMP27ts-1A
  Backbone manufacturer: Backbone derived from SEVA.
  Vector type: Bacterial Expression, Synthetic Biology
Growth in bacteria
  Bacterial resistance: Kanamycin, 50 μg/mL
  Growth temperature: 30°C
  Growth strain: JM109
  Copy number: Low Copy
Gene/Insert
  Gene/Insert name: None
  Mutation: RepA A56V thermosensitive mutation
Terms and licenses: Academic/Nonprofit Terms; Industry Terms: Not Available to Industry
Depositor comments: Please visit https://www.biorxiv.org/content/10.1101/799585v1 for bioRxiv preprint.
How to cite: pJUMP27ts[mCherry]-1A(lacZ) was a gift from Chris French (Addgene plasmid # 126980 ; http://n2t.net/addgene:126980 ; RRID:Addgene_126980)
