[The description below was written by a language model from this plasmid's Addgene catalogue record and pLannotate feature annotations shown in this document.]
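Description:
pJUMP27ts[mCherry]-1A(lacZ) is an empty Level 1 cloning backbone from the Joint Universal Modular Plasmids (JUMP) platform, a set of SEVA-derived vectors for modular assembly in bacterial synthetic biology. It is a small plasmid of about 4.3 kb that replicates from the low-copy pSC101 origin, which depends on the plasmid-encoded RepA (Rep101) protein. Here RepA carries the A56V substitution, making replication thermosensitive. The plasmid is therefore maintained at a permissive temperature (the record lists 30°C) and, as is typical for such replicons, can be lost at higher temperatures, which is useful for curing. Selection is by kanamycin through the aphA1 (nptI) gene, and an incP oriT would allow conjugative mobilisation from a suitable donor strain.

The main cloning site is bracketed by BioBrick prefix and suffix sequences. It holds a lacZ fragment, presumably lacZα, preceded by a J23119-type constitutive promoter and a phage T7 gene 10 ribosome binding site. This cassette is the cloning reporter, described as an alternative to the one used in other vectors of the series. Replacing it with assembled parts should give a blue/white screen in a complementing host. Immediately downstream, in the secondary site, a second J23119 promoter and T7 gene 10 RBS drive constitutive mCherry expression, followed by the T7Te and lambda t0 terminators. An rrnB T1 terminator upstream of the cloning region insulates it from read-through transcription. The red reporter stays in place after cloning and marks cells that carry the plasmid. No gene of interest is present, and the record does not specify the restriction enzymes or overhangs used for assembly.
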