Features (pLannotate 1.2.2; 15 found; start..end, strand, type, name):
     47..68      +  misc_feature   BioBrick prefix: BioBrick prefix for parts that do not start with "ATG"
     91..115     +  promoter       J23119(SpeI) promoter (fragment): bacterial promoter (Registry of Standard Biological Parts BBa J23119) modified to end with an SpeI site
    130..150     +  RBS            RBS: efficient ribosome binding site from bacteriophage T7 gene 10 (Olins and Rangwala, 1989)
    221..421     +  CDS            lacZ (fragment): BGAL_ECOLI - Experimental evidence at protein level: Swiss-Prot protein existence level 1. From Escherichia coli (strain K12).
    486..506     +  misc_feature   BioBrick suffix: universal suffix for all parts
    511..535     +  promoter       J23119(SpeI) promoter (fragment): bacterial promoter (Registry of Standard Biological Parts BBa J23119) modified to end with an SpeI site
    550..570     +  RBS            RBS: efficient ribosome binding site from bacteriophage T7 gene 10 (Olins and Rangwala, 1989)
    587..1291    +  CDS            mCherry: mCherry is a basic (constitutively fluorescent) red fluorescent protein published in 2004, derived from Discosoma sp.. It is reported to be a very rapidly-maturing monomer with low acid sensitivity.
   1312..1339    +  terminator     T7Te terminator: phage T7 early transcription terminator
   1363..1457    +  terminator     lambda t0 terminator: transcription terminator from phage lambda
   1589..2401    +  CDS            aphA1: KKA1_ECOLX - Also known as nptI. Protein inferred from homology: Swiss-Prot protein existence level 3. Resistance to kanamycin and structurally-related aminoglycosides, including amikacin. From Escherichia coli.
   2571..2679    +  oriT           oriT: incP origin of transfer
   2690..3640    -  CDS            Rep101(Ts): temperature-sensitive version of the RepA protein needed for replication with the pSC101 origin (Armstrong et al., 1984); rep101 encoding an A56V mutation
   3688..3910    -  rep_origin     pSC101 ori: low-copy replication origin that requires the Rep101 protein
   4177..4263    -  terminator     rrnB T1 terminator: Escherichia coli rrnB; transcription terminator T1 from the E. coli rrnB gene
>Addgene plasmid #126980 | pJUMP27ts[mCherry]-1A(lacZ) | addgene full sequence | sequence record 248074 | Addgene NGS Result
TTAATTAAGGAGTTTTGCAGGTGCCTTGGAACACCTGCTTTTCGCTGAATTCGCGGCCGCTTCTAGAGCG
TCTCTGGAGTGAGACCGGAGTTGACGGCTAGCTCAGTCCTAGGTACAGTGCTAGCGTACTTGTTTAACTT
TAAGAAGGAGATATACAATGGTAGCCGGTGACCCGAAACTGCTGCTGGAAGTTCCGCACGCTATCTCTTC
TTCTCCGGGTAACTCTCTGGCTGTTGTTCTGCAACGTCGTGACTGGGAAAACCCGGGTGTTACCCAGCTG
AACCGTCTGGCTGCTCACCCGCCGTTCGCTTCTTGGCGTAACTCTGAAGAAGCTCGTACCGACCGTCCGT
CCCAGCAGCTGCGTTCTCTGATCCGTCTGCTGACCAAACCGGAACGTAAACTGTCTTGGCTGCTGCCGCC
GCTGTCTAACAACGGTTCGTAACTTCTGACTGAGTTGCACGCTGGTCTCTCGCTAATGTGAGACGTACTA
GTAGCGGCCGCTGCAGGGAGTTGACGGCTAGCTCAGTCCTAGGTACAGTGCTAGCGTACTTGTTTAACTT
TAAGAAGGAGATATACAATGGTAGCCGTGAGCAAGGGCGAGGAGGATAACATGGCCATCATCAAGGAGTT
CATGCGCTTCAAGGTGCACATGGAGGGCTCCGTGAACGGCCACGAGTTCGAGATCGAGGGCGAGGGCGAG
GGCCGCCCCTACGAGGGCACCCAGACCGCCAAGCTGAAGGTGACCAAGGGTGGCCCCCTGCCCTTCGCCT
GGGACATCCTGTCCCCTCAGTTCATGTACGGCTCCAAGGCCTACGTGAAGCACCCCGCCGACATCCCCGA
CTACTTGAAGCTGTCCTTCCCCGAGGGCTTCAAGTGGGAGCGCGTGATGAACTTCGAGGACGGCGGCGTG
GTGACCGTGACCCAGGACTCCTCCTTGCAGGACGGCGAGTTCATCTACAAGGTGAAGCTGCGCGGCACCA
ACTTCCCCTCCGACGGCCCCGTAATGCAGAAGAAAACCATGGGCTGGGAGGCCTCCTCCGAGCGGATGTA
CCCCGAGGACGGCGCCCTGAAGGGCGAGATCAAGCAGAGGCTGAAGCTGAAGGACGGCGGCCACTACGAC
GCTGAGGTCAAGACCACCTACAAGGCCAAGAAGCCCGTGCAGCTGCCCGGCGCCTACAACGTCAACATCA
AGTTGGACATCACCTCCCACAACGAGGACTACACCATCGTGGAACAGTACGAACGCGCCGAGGGCCGCCA
CTCCACCGGCGGCATGGACGAGCTGTACAAGGGTTCGTGATCGATCACACTGGCTCACCTTCGGGTGGGC
CTTTCTGCGTTTATATGTTCGCTCTAGTCTTGGACTCCTGTTGATAGATCCAGTAATGACCTCAGAACTC
CATCTGGATTTGTTCAGAACGCTCGGTTGCCGCCGGGCGTTTTTTATTGGTGAGAATCCAGGGGTCCCCA
ATAATTACGATTTAAATTTGTGTCTCAAAATCTCTGATGTTACATTGCACAAGATAAAAATATATCATCA
TGAACAATAAAACTGTCTGCTTACATAAACAGTAATACAAGGGGTGTTATGAGCCATATTCAGCGTGAAA
CGAGCTGTAGCCGTCCGCGTCTGAACAGCAACATGGATGCGGATCTGTATGGCTATAAATGGGCGCGTGA
TAACGTGGGTCAGAGCGGCGCGACCATTTATCGTCTGTATGGCAAACCGGATGCGCCGGAACTGTTTCTG
AAACATGGCAAAGGCAGCGTGGCGAACGATGTGACCGATGAAATGGTGCGTCTGAACTGGCTGACCGAAT
TTATGCCGCTGCCGACCATTAAACATTTTATTCGCACCCCGGATGATGCGTGGCTGCTGACCACCGCGAT
TCCGGGCAAAACCGCGTTTCAGGTGCTGGAAGAATATCCGGATAGCGGCGAAAACATTGTGGATGCGCTG
GCCGTGTTTCTGCGTCGTCTGCATAGCATTCCGGTGTGCAACTGCCCGTTTAACAGCGATCGTGTGTTTC
GTCTGGCCCAGGCGCAGAGCCGTATGAACAACGGCCTGGTGGATGCGAGCGATTTTGATGATGAACGTAA
CGGCTGGCCGGTGGAACAGGTGTGGAAAGAAATGCATAAACTGCTGCCGTTTAGCCCGGATAGCGTGGTG
ACCCACGGCGATTTTAGCCTGGATAACCTGATTTTCGATGAAGGCAAACTGATTGGCTGCATTGATGTGG
GCCGTGTGGGCATTGCGGATCGTTATCAGGATCTGGCCATTCTGTGGAACTGCCTGGGCGAATTTAGCCC
GAGCCTGCAAAAACGTCTGTTTCAGAAATATGGCATTGATAATCCGGATATGAACAAACTGCAATTTCAT
CTGATGCTGGATGAATTTTTCTAATAATTAATTGGACCGCGGTCCGCGCGTTGTCCTTTTCCGCTGCATA
ACCCTGCTTCGGGGTCATTATAGCGATTTTTTCGGTATATCCATCCTTTTTCGCACGATATACAGGATTT
TGCCAAAGGGTTCGTGTAGACTTTCCTTGGTGTATCCAACGGCGTCAGCCGGGCAGGATAGGTGAAGTAG
GCCCACCCGCGAGCGGGTGTTCCTTCTTCACTGTCCCTTATTCGCACCTGGCGGTGCTCAACGGGAATCC
TGCTCTGCGAGGCTGGCCGTAGGCCGGCCTCAGATCCTTCCGTATTTAGCCAGTATGTTCTCTAGTGTGG
TTCGTTGTTTTTGCGTGAGCCATGAGAACGAACCATTGAGATCATACTTACTTTGCATGTCACTCAAAAA
TTTTGCCTCAAAACTGGTGAGCTGAATTTTTGCAGTTAAAGCATCGTGTAGTGTTTTTCTTAGTCCGTTA
TGTAGGTAGGAATCTGATGTAATGGTTGTTGGTATTTTGTCACCATTCATTTTTATCTGGTTGTTCTCAA
GTTCGGTTACGAGATCCATTTGTCTATCTAGTTCAACTTGGAAAATCAACGTATCAGTCGGGCGGCCTCG
CTTATCAACCACCAATTTCATATTGCTGTAAGTGTTTAAATCTTTACTTATTGGTTTCAAAACCCATTGG
TTAAGCCTTTTAAACTCATGGTAGTTATTTTCAAGCATTAACATGAACTTAAATTCATCAAGGCTAATCT
CTATATTTGCCTTGTGAGTTTTCTTTTGTGTTAGTTCTTTTAATAACCACTCATAAATCCTAATAGAGTA
TTTGTTTTCAAAAGACTTAACATGTTCCAGATTATATTTTATGAATTTTTTTAACTGGAAAAGATAAGGC
AATATCTCTTCACTAAAAACTAATTCTAATTTTTCGCTTGAGAACTTGGCATAGTTTGTCCACTGGAAAA
TCTCAAAGCCTTTAACCAAAGGATTCCTGATTTCCACAGTTCTCGTCATCAGCTCTCTGGTTGCTTTAGC
TAATACACCATAAGCATTTTCCCTACTGATGTTCATCATCTGAACGTATTGGTTATAAGTGAACGATACC
GTCCGTTCTTTCCTTGTAGGGTTTTCAATCGTGGGGTTGAGTAGTGCCACACAGCATAAAATTAGCTTGG
TTTCATGCTCCGTTAAGTCATAGCGACTAATCGCTAGTTCATTTGCTTTGAAAACAACTAATTCAGACAT
ACATCTCAATTGGTCTAGGTGATTTTAATCACTATACCAATTGAGATGGGCTAGTCAATGATAATTACAT
GTCCTTTTCCTTTGAGTTGTGGGTATCTGTAAATTCTGCTAGACCTTTGCTGGAAAACTTGTAAATTCTG
CTAGACCCTCTGTAAATTCCGCTAGACCTTTGTGTGTTTTTTTTGTTTATATTCAAGTGGTTATAATTTA
TAGAATAAAGAAAGAATAAAAAAAGATAAAAAGAATAGATCCCAGCCCTGTGTATAACTCACTACTTTAG
TCAGTTCCGCAGTATTACAAAAGGATGTCGCAAACGCTGTTTGCTCCTCTACAAAACAGACCTTAAAACC
CTAAAGGCTTAAGTAGCACCCTCGCAAGCTCGGGCAAATCGCTGAATATTCCTTTTGTCTCCGACCATCA
GGCACCTGAGTCGCTGTCTTTTTCGTGACATTCAGTTCGCTGCGCTCACGGCTCTGGCAGTGAATGGGGG
TAAATGGCACTACAGGCGCGGCGCGCCCAGCTGTCTAGGGCGGCGGATTTGTCCTACTCAGGAGAGCGTT
CACCGACAAACAACAGATAAAACGAAAGGCCCAGTCTTTCGACTGAGCCTTTCGTTTTATTTGATGCCT
